>Addgene plasmid #167567 | pENmRFPCNAL2 pc1054 | addgene full sequence | sequence record 386843 | Addgene NGS Result
CGAAATTAATACGACTCACTATAGGGAGACCGGAATTCGAGCTCGCCCCGTTACATAACTTACGGTAAAT
GGCCCGCCTGGCTGACCGCCCAACGACCCCCGCCCATTGACGTCAATAATGACGTATGTTCCCATAGTAA
CGCCAATAGGGACTTTCCATTGACGTCAATGGGTGGAGTATTTACGGTAAACTGCCCACTTGGCAGTACA
TCAAGTGTATCATATGCCAAGTACGCCCCCTATTGACGTCAATGACGGTAAATGGCCCGCCTGGCATTAT
GCCCAGTACATGACCTTATGGGACTTTCCTACTTGGCAGTACATCTACGTATTAGTCATCGCTATTACCA
TGGTGATGCGGTTTTGGCAGTACATCAATGGGCGTGGATAGCGGTTTGACTCACGGGGATTTCCAAGTCT
CCACCCCATTGACGTCAATGGGAGTTTGTTTTGGCACCAAAATCAACGGGACTTTCCAAAATGTCGTAAC
AACTCCGCCCCATTGACGCAAATGGGCGGTAGGCGTGTACGGTGGGAGGTCTATATAAGCAGAGCTCGTT
TAGTGAACCGTCAGATCGCCTGGAGACGCCATCCACGCTGTTTTGACCTCCATAGAAGACACCGGGACCG
ATCCAGCCTCCGGGGGATCTTGGTGGCGTGAAACTCCCGCACCTCTTCGGCCAGCGCCTTGTAGAAGCGC
GTATGGCTTCGTGGGGATCCCCGAAGAAGAAGCGCAAAGTACTGGTACCGGTCGACATGGCCTCCTCCGA
GGACGTCATCAAGGAGTTCATGCGCTTCAAGGTGCGCATGGAGGGCTCCGTGAACGGCCACGAGTTCGAG
ATCGAGGGCGAGGGCGAGGGCCGCCCCTACGAGGGCACCCAGACCGCCAAGCTGAAGGTGACCAAGGGCG
GCCCCCTGCCCTTCGCCTGGGACATCCTGTCCCCTCAGTTCCAGTACGGCTCCAAGGCCTACGTGAAGCA
CCCCGCCGACATCCCCGACTACTTGAAGCTGTCCTTCCCCGAGGGCTTCAAGTGGGAGCGCGTGATGAAC
TTCGAGGACGGCGGCGTGGTGACCGTGACCCAGGACTCCTCCCTGCAGGACGGCGAGTTCATCTACAAGG
TGAAGCTGCGCGGCACCAACTTCCCCTCCGACGGCCCCGTAATGCAGAAGAAGACCATGGGCTGGGAGGC
CTCCACCGAGCGGATGTACCCCGAGGACGGCGCCCTGAAGGGCGAGATCAAGATGAGGCTGAAGCTGAAG
GACGGCGGCCACTACGACGCCGAGGTCAAGACCACCTACATGGCCAAGAAGCCCGTGCAGCTGCCCGGCG
CCTACAAGACCGACATCAAGCTGGACATCACCTCCCACAACGAGGACTACACCATCGTGGAACAGTACGA
GCGCGCCGAGGGCCGCCACTCCACCGGCGCCGGCCTGTACAAGGGCGAAGGGCAAGGGCAAGGGCAAGGG
CCGGGCCGCGGCTACGCGTATCGATCCATGTTCGAGGCGCGCCTGGTCCAGGGCTCCATCCTCAAGAAGG
TGTTGGAGGCACTCAAGGACCTCATCAACGAGGCCTGCTGGGATATTAGCTCCAGCGGTGTAAACCTGCA
GAGCATGGACTCGTCCCACGTCTCTTTGGTGCAGCTCACCCTGCGGTCTGAGGGCTTCGACACCTACCGC
TGCGACCGCAACCTGGCCATGGGCGTGAACCTCACCAGTATGTCCAAAATACTAAAATGCGCCGGCAATG
AAGATATCATTACACTAAGGGCCGAAGATAACGCGGATACCTTGGCGCTAGTATTTGAAGCACCAAACCA
GGAGAAAGTTTCAGACTATGAAATGAAGTTGATGGATTTAGATGTTGAACAACTTGGAATTCCAGAACAG
GAGTACAGCTGTGTAGTAAAGATGCCTTCTGGTGAATTTGCACGTATATGCCGAGATCTCAGCCATATTG
GAGATGCTGTTGTAATTTCCTGTGCAAAAGACGGAGTGAAATTTTCTGCAAGTGGAGAACTTGGAAATGG
AAACATTAAATTGTCACAGACAAGTAATGTCGATAAAGAGGAGGAAGCTGTTACCATAGAGATGAATGAA
CCAGTTCAACTAACTTTTGCACTGAGGTACCTGAACTTCTTTACAAAAGCCACTCCACTCTCTTCAACGG
TGACACTCAGTATGTCTGCAGATGTACCCCTTGTTGTAGAGTATAAAATTGCGGATATGGGACACTTAAA
ATACTACTTGGCTCCCAAGATCGAGGATGAAGAAGGATCTTAGTCTAGAGCTGAGAACTTCAGGGTGAGT
TTGGGGACCCTTGATTGTTCTTTCTTTTTCGCTATTGTAAAATTCATGTTATATGGAGGGGGCAAAGTTT
TCAGGGTGTTGTTTAGAATGGGAAGATGTCCCTTGTATCACCATGGACCCTCATGATAATTTTGTTTCTT
TCACTTTCTACTCTGTTGACAACCATTGTCTCCTCTTATTTTCTTTTCATTTTCTGTAACTTTTTCGTTA
AACTTTAGCTTGCATTTGTAACGAATTTTTAAATTCACTTTTGTTTATTTGTCAGATTGTAAGTACTTTC
TCTAATCACTTTTTTTTCAAGGCAATCAGGGTATATTATATTGTACTTCAGCACAGTTTTAGAGAACAAT
TGTTATAATTAAATGATAAGGTAGAATATTTCTGCATATAAATTCTGGCTGGCGTGGAAATATTCTTATT
GGTAGAAACAACTACACCCTGGTCATCATCCTGCCTTTCTCTTTATGGTTACAATGATATACACTGTTTG
AGATGAGGATAAAATACTCTGAGTCCAAACCGGGCCCCTCTGCTAACCATGTTCATGCCTTCTTCTCTTT
CCTACAGCTCCTGGGCAACGTGCTGGTTGTTGTGCTGTCTCATCATTTTGGCAAAGAATTCACTCCTCAG
GTGCAGGCTGCCTATCAGAAGGTGGTGGCTGGTGTGGCCAATGCCCTGGCTCACAAATACCACTGAGATC
TTTTTCCCTCTGCCAAAAATTATGGGGACATCATGAAGCCCCTTGAGCATCTGACTTCTGGCTAATAAAG
GAAATTTATTTTCATTGCAATAGTGTGTTGGAATTTTTTGTGTCTCTCACTCGGAAGGACATATGGGAGG
GCAAATCATTTAAAACATCAGAATGAGTATTTGGTTTAGAGTTTGGCAACATATGCCCATATGCTGGCTG
CCATGAACAAAGGTTGGCTATAAAGAGGTCATCAGTATATGAAACAGCCCCCTGCTGTCCATTCCTTATT
CCATAGAAAAGCCTTGACTTGAGGTTAGATTTTTTTTATATTTTGTTTTGTGTTATTTTTTTCTTTAACA
TCCCTAAAATTTTCCTTACATGTTTTACTAGCCAGATTTTTCCTCCTCTCCTGACTACTCCCAGTCATAG
CTGTCCCTCTTCTCTTATGGAGATCCCGGAGCTTTTTGCAAAAGCCTAGGCCTCCAAAAAAGCCTCTTCA
CTACTTCTGGAATAGCTCAGAGGCCGAGGCGGCCTCGGCCTCTGCATAAATAAAAAAAATTAGTCAGCCA
TGGGGCGGAGAATGGGCGGAACTGGGCGGAGTTAGGGGCGGGATGGGCGGAGTTAGGGGCGGGACTATGG
TTGCTGACTAATTGCTGCATTAATGAATCGGCCAACGCGCGGGGAGAGGCGGTTTGCGTATTGGGCGCTC
TTCCGCTTCCTCGCTCACTGACTCGCTGCGCTCGGTCGTTCGGCTGCGGCGAGCGGTATCAGCTCACTCA
AAGGCGGTAATACGGTTATCCACAGAATCAGGGGATAACGCAGGAAAGAACATGTGAGCAAAAGGCCAGC
AAAAGGCCAGGAACCGTAAAAAGGCCGCGTTGCTGGCGTTTTTCCATAGGCTCCGCCCCCCTGACGAGCA
TCACAAAAATCGACGCTCAAGTCAGAGGTGGCGAAACCCGACAGGACTATAAAGATACCAGGCGTTTCCC
CCTGGAAGCTCCCTCGTGCGCTCTCCTGTTCCGACCCTGCCGCTTACCGGATACCTGTCCGCCTTTCTCC
CTTCGGGAAGCGTGGCGCTTTCTCATAGCTCACGCTGTAGGTATCTCAGTTCGGTGTAGGTCGTTCGCTC
CAAGCTGGGCTGTGTGCACGAACCCCCCGTTCAGCCCGACCGCTGCGCCTTATCCGGTAACTATCGTCTT
GAGTCCAACCCGGTAAGACACGACTTATCGCCACTGGCAGCAGCCACTGGTAACAGGATTAGCAGAGCGA
GGTATGTAGGCGGTGCTACAGAGTTCTTGAAGTGGTGGCCTAACTACGGCTACACTAGAAGAACAGTATT
TGGTATCTGCGCTCTGCTGAAGCCAGTTACCTTCGGAAAAAGAGTTGGTAGCTCTTGATCCGGCAAACAA
ACCACCGCTGGTAGCGGTGGTTTTTTTGTTTGCAAGCAGCAGATTACGCGCAGAAAAAAAGGATCTCAAG
AAGATCCTTTGATCTTTTCTACGGGGTCTGACGCTCAGTGGAACGAAAACTCACGTTAAGGGATTTTGGT
CATGAGATTATCAAAAAGGATCTTCACCTAGATCCTTTTAAATTAAAAATGAAGTTTTAAATCAATCTAA
AGTATATATGAGTAAACTTGGTCTGACAGTTACCAATGCTTAATCAGTGAGGCACCTATCTCAGCGATCT
GTCTATTTCGTTCATCCATAGTTGCCTGACTCCCCGTCGTGTAGATAACTACGATACGGGAGGGCTTACC
ATCTGGCCCCAGTGCTGCAATGATACCGCGAGACCCACGCTCACCGGCTCCAGATTTATCAGCAATAAAC
CAGCCAGCCGGAAGGGCCGAGCGCAGAAGTGGTCCTGCAACTTTATCCGCCTCCATCCAGTCTATTAATT
GTTGCCGGGAAGCTAGAGTAAGTAGTTCGCCAGTTAATAGTTTGCGCAACGTTGTTGCCATTGCTACAGG
CATCGTGGTGTCACGCTCGTCGTTTGGTATGGCTTCATTCAGCTCCGGTTCCCAACGATCAAGGCGAGTT
ACATGATCCCCCATGTTGTGCAAAAAAGCGGTTAGCTCCTTCGGTCCTCCGATCGTTGTCAGAAGTAAGT
TGGCCGCAGTGTTATCACTCATGGTTATGGCAGCACTGCATAATTCTCTTACTGTCATGCCATCCGTAAG
ATGCTTTTCTGTGACTGGTGAGTACTCAACCAAGTCATTCTGAGAATAGTGTATGCGGCGACCGAGTTGC
TCTTGCCCGGCGTCAATACGGGATAATACCGCGCCACATAGCAGAACTTTAAAAGTGCTCATCATTGGAA
AACGTTCTTCGGGGCGAAAACTCTCAAGGATCTTACCGCTGTTGAGATCCAGTTCGATGTAACCCACTCG
TGCACCCAACTGATCTTCAGCATCTTTTACTTTCACCAGCGTTTCTGGGTGAGCAAAAACAGGAAGGCAA
AATGCCGCAAAAAAGGGAATAAGGGCGACACGGAAATGTTGAATACTCATACTCTTCCTTTTTCAATATT
ATTGAAGCATTTATCAGGGTTATTGTCTCATGAGCGGATACATATTTGAATGTATTTAGAAAAATAAACA
AATAGGGGTTCCGCGCACATTTCCCCGAAAAGTGCCACCTGACGTCTAAGAAACCATTATTATCATGACA
TTAACCTATAAAAATAGGCGTATCACGAGGCCCTTTCGTCTCGCGCGTTTCGGTGATGACGGTGAAAACC
TCTGACACATGCAGCTCCCGGAGACGGTCACAGCTTGTCTGTAAGCGGATGCCGGGAGCAGACAAGCCCG
TCAGGGCGCGTCAGCGGGTGTTGGCGGGTGTCGGGGCTGGCTTAACTATGCGGCATCAGAGCAGATTGTA
CTGAGAGTGCACCATTCGACGCTCTCCCTTATGCGACTCCTGCATTAGGAAGCAGCCCAGTAGTAGGTTG
AGGCCGTTGAGCACCGCCGCCGCAAGGAATGGTCTGGCTTAT
Features (pLannotate 1.2.2; 17 found; start..end, strand, type, name):
      7..25      +  promoter       T7 promoter: promoter for bacteriophage T7 RNA polymerase
     49..352     +  enhancer       CMV enhancer: human cytomegalovirus immediate early enhancer
    353..556     +  promoter       CMV promoter: human cytomegalovirus (CMV) immediate early promoter
    646..685     +  5'UTR          HSV TK 5'-UTR: 5' untranslated region from the herpes simplex virus thymidine kinase gene
    757..1431    +  CDS            mRFP1: mRFP1 is a basic (constitutively fluorescent) red fluorescent protein published in 2002, derived from Discosoma sp.. It is reported to be a somewhat slowly-maturing monomer with low acid sensitivity.
   1498..2280    +  CDS            PCNA: PCNA_HUMAN - Experimental evidence at protein level: Swiss-Prot protein existence level 1. Auxiliary protein of DNA polymerase delta and is involved in the control of eukaryotic DNA replication by increasing the polymerase's processibility during elongation of the leading strand. Induces a robust stimulatory effect on the 3'-5' exonuclease and 3'- phosphodiesterase, but not apurinic-apyrimidinic (AP) endonuclease, APEX2 activities. Has to be loaded onto DNA in order to be able to stimulate APEX2. Plays a key role in DNA damage response (DDR) by being conveniently positioned at the replication
   2305..2877    +  intron         β-globin intron: intron from rabbit β-globin gene
   2881..3003    +  CDS            HBB: HBB_COLGU - Experimental evidence at transcript level: Swiss-Prot protein existence level 2. Involved in oxygen transport from the lung to the various peripheral tissues. From Colobus guereza (Mantled guereza) (Eastern black-and-white colobus monkey).
   3074..3129    +  polyA_signal   β-globin poly(A) signal: rabbit β-globin polyadenylation signal (Gil and Proudfoot, 1987)
   3465..3654    -  promoter       SV40 promoter: SV40 early promoter
   3654..3708    -  CDS            lacI (fragment): lac repressor; lacI; The lac repressor binds to the lac operator to inhibit transcription in E. coli. This inhibition can be relieved by adding lactose or isopropyl-β-D-thiogalactopyranoside (IPTG).
   3891..4479    -  rep_origin     ori: high-copy-number ColE1/pMB1/pBR322/pUC origin of replication
   4650..5510    -  CDS            AmpR: β-lactamase; bla; confers resistance to ampicillin, carbenicillin, and related antibiotics
   5511..5615    -  promoter       AmpR promoter: bla
   5710..5745    +  CDS            rop (fragment): Rop protein, which maintains plasmids at low copy number; rop
   5847..5895    +  misc_feature   bom (fragment): basis of mobility region from pBR322
   5896..5983    -  CDS            TcR (fragment): tetracycline efflux protein; tet; confers resistance to tetracycline
