[The description below was written by a language model from this plasmid's Addgene catalogue record and pLannotate feature annotations shown in this document.]
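Description:
pENmRFPCNAL2 pc1054 is a mammalian expression plasmid of about 6 kb built on the pEVRF backbone. It produces a red fluorescent version of human proliferating cell nuclear antigen (PCNA). In bacteria it is maintained at high copy through a ColE1/pUC-type origin and selected with ampicillin via the β-lactamase gene. Short remnants of rop, bom, the tetracycline resistance gene and lacI are also annotated; these look like non-functional leftovers of pBR322-derived ancestry. No mammalian selection marker is annotated. An SV40 early promoter segment lies downstream of the expression cassette in the reverse orientation, and the feature table shows no coding sequence under its control.

The expression cassette is driven by the human cytomegalovirus immediate early enhancer and promoter, followed by the HSV thymidine kinase 5' untranslated region. According to the catalogue entry, the open reading frame encodes an SV40 nuclear localisation signal, then mRFP1, a linker, and full-length human PCNA, so the fluorescent protein sits at the N terminus of PCNA. The NLS is not separately annotated, but there is room for it between the 5' UTR and the start of mRFP1. Downstream, a rabbit β-globin intron, a short β-globin exon segment and the β-globin polyadenylation signal provide splicing and 3' end processing for the transcript. A T7 promoter lies upstream of the CMV enhancer.

PCNA is the sliding clamp that supports processive DNA synthesis and accumulates at replication sites, so the fusion acts as a live-cell marker of replication foci and S-phase progression. The associated publication examines PCNA as a stable loading platform for transiently interacting Okazaki fragment maturation proteins.
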