Addgene plasmid #167567: pENmRFPCNAL2 pc1054
Purpose: The fusion protein contains a SV40 NLS followed by mRFP, linker and human PCNA.
Depositing lab: Cristina Cardoso. Depositing organization: Max-Delbrueck-Centrum fuer Molekulare Medizin (MDC). Publication: PCNA acts as a stationary loading platform for transiently interacting Okazaki fragment maturation proteins. Sporbert A, Domaing P, Leonhardt H, Cardoso MC. Nucleic Acids Res. 2005 Jun 21;33(11):3521-8. doi: 10.1093/nar/gki665. Print 2005. PubMed 15972794.
Backbone
  Vector backbone: pEVRF
  Vector type: Mammalian Expression
Growth in bacteria
  Bacterial resistance: Ampicillin, 100 μg/mL
  Growth temperature: 37°C
  Growth strain: DH5alpha
  Copy number: High Copy
Gene/Insert
  Gene/Insert name: Proliferating Cell Nuclear Antigen (alt name: PCNA)
  Species: H. sapiens (human)
  Entrez Gene: PCNA (a.k.a. ATLD2)
  Promoter: CMV
  Tag / fusion protein: mRFP (N terminal on insert)
  Cloning method: Restriction Enzyme; 5′ cloning site AgeI (not destroyed); 3′ cloning site BsrGI (not destroyed)
  Sequencing primers: 5′ AGCTGGACATCACCTCCCACAACG
Terms and licenses: Academic/Nonprofit Terms; Industry Terms: Not Available to Industry
How to cite: pENmRFPCNAL2 pc1054 was a gift from Cristina Cardoso (Addgene plasmid # 167567 ; http://n2t.net/addgene:167567 ; RRID:Addgene_167567)
